>Addgene plasmid #156152 | ZNF9 | addgene full sequence | sequence record 377209 | Addgene NGS Result
GGCTCCGGTGCCCGTCAGTGGGCAGAGCGCACATCGCCCACAGTCCCCGAGAAGTTGGGGGGAGGGGTCG
GCAATTGAACCGGTGCCTAGAGAAGGTGGCGCGGGGTAAACTGGGAAAGTGATGTCGTGTACTGGCTCCG
CCTTTTTCCCGAGGGTGGGGGAGAACCGTATATAAGTGCAGTAGTCGCCGTGAACGTTCTTTTTCGCAAC
GGGTTTGCCGCCAGAACACAGGTAAGTGCCGTGTGTGGTTCCCGCGGGCCTGGCCTCTTTACGGGTTATG
GCCCTTGCGTGCCTTGAATTACTTCCACCTGGCTGCAGTACGTGATTCTTGATCCCGAGCTTCGGGTTGG
AAGTGGGTGGGAGAGTTCGAGGCCTTGCGCTTAAGGAGCCCCTTCGCCTCGTGCTTGAGTTGAGGCCTGG
CCTGGGCGCTGGGGCCGCCGCGTGCGAATCTGGTGGCACCTTCGCGCCTGTCTCGCTGCTTTCGATAAGT
CTCTAGCCATTTAAAATTTTTGATGACCTGCTGCGACGCTTTTTTTCTGGCAAGATAGTCTTGTAAATGC
GGGCCAAGATCTGCACACTGGTATTTCGGTTTTTGGGGCCGCGGGCGGCGACGGGGCCCGTGCGTCCCAG
CGCACATGTTCGGCGAGGCGGGGCCTGCGAGCGCGGCCACCGAGAATCGGACGGGGGTAGTCTCAAGCTG
GCCGGCCTGCTCTGGTGCCTGGCCTCGCGCCGCCGTGTATCGCCCCGCCCTGGGCGGCAAGGCTGGCCCG
GTCGGCACCAGTTGCGTGAGCGGAAAGATGGCCGCTTCCCGGCCCTGCTGCAGGGAGCTCAAAATGGAGG
ACGCGGCGCTCGGGAGAGCGGGCGGGTGAGTCACCCACACAAAGGAAAAGGGCCTTTCCGTCCTCAGCCG
TCGCTTCATGTGACTCCACGGAGTACCGGGCGCCGTCCAGGCACCTCGATTAGTTCTCGAGCTTTTGGAG
TACGTCGTCTTTAGGTTGGGGGGAGGGGTTTTATGCGATGGAGTTTCCCCACACTGAGTGGGTGGAGACT
GAAGTTAGGCCAGCTTGGCACTTGATGTAATTCTCCTTGGAATTTGCCCTTTTTGAGTTTGGATCTTGGT
TCATTCTCAAGCCTCAGACAGTGGTTCAAAGTTTTTTTCTTCCATTTCAGGTGTCGTGAGGAATTAGCTT
GGTACTAATACGACTCACTATAGGGAGACCCAAGCTGGCTAGGTAAGCTTGGTACCGAGCTCGGATCCAC
TAGTCCAGTGTGGTGGAATTCTGCAGATATCAACAAGTTTGTACAAAAAAGCAGGCTGCCACCATGAGCA
GCAATGAGTGCTTCAAGTGTGGACGATCTGGCCACTGGGCCCGGGAATGTCCTACTGGTGGAGGCCGTGG
TCGTGGAATGAGAAGCCGTGGCAGAGGTGGTTTTACCTCGGATAGAGGTTTCCAGTTTGTTTCCTCGTCT
CTTCCAGATATTTGTTATCGCTGTGGTGAGTCTGGTCATCTTGCCAAGGATTGTGATCTTCAGGAGGATG
AAGCCTGCTATAACTGCGGTAGAGGTGGCCACATTGCCAAGGACTGCAAGGAGCCCAAGAGAGAGCGAGA
GCAATGCTGCTACAACTGTGGCAAACCAGGCCATCTGGCTCGTGACTGCGACCATGCAGATGAGCAGAAA
TGCTATTCTTGTGGAGAATTCGGACACATTCAAAAAGACTGCACCAAAGTGAAGTGCTATAGGTGTGGTG
AAACTGGTCATGTAGCCATCAACTGCAGCAAGACAAGTGAAGTCAACTGTTACCGCTGTGGCGAGTCAGG
GCACCTTGCACGGGAATGCACAATTGAGGCTACAGCCGACCCAGCTTTCTTGTACAAAGTGGTTGATATC
CAGCACAGTGGCGGCCGCTCGAGTCTAGAGGGCCCGCGGTTCGAAACCAGCGGAGGCGGCGGAAGCGGGG
GAGGAGGCAGCGGCGGAGGCGGCAGCGGGGGCGGCGGAAGCGCTACCGGTAAGCCTATCCCTAACCCTCT
CCTCGGTCTCGATTCTACGCGTACCGGTATGGCTTCTAACTTTACTCAGTTCGTTCTCGTCGACAATGGC
GGAACTGGCGACGTGACTGTCGCCCCAAGCAACTTCGCTAACGGGGTCGCTGAATGGATCAGCTCTAACT
CGCGATCACAGGCTTACAAAGTAACCTGTAGCGTTCGTCAGAGCTCTGCGCAGAATCGCAAATACACCAT
CAAAGTCGAGGTGCCTAAAGTGGCAACCCAGACTGTTGGTGGTGAAGAGCTTCCTGTAGCCGGATGGAGA
TCTTACTTAAATATGGAACTAACCATTCCAATTTTCGCCACGAATTCCGACTGCGAGCTTATTGTTAAGG
CAATGCAAGGTCTCCTAAAAGATGGAAACCCGATTCCCTCGGCCATCGCGGCCAACTCCGGCATCTACGG
AGGTGGAGGTGGATCTCGTACGGGTTAGTAATGAGTTTAAACCCGCTGATCAGCCTCGACTGTGCCTTCT
AGTTGCCAGCCATCTGTTGTTTGCCCCTCCCCCGTGCCTTCCTTGACCCTGGAAGGTGCCACTCCCACTG
TCCTTTCCTAATAAAATGAGGAAATTGCATCGCATTGTCTGAGTAGGTGTCATTCTATTCTGGGGGGTGG
GGTGGGGCAGGACAGCAAGGGGGAGGATTGGGAAGACAATAGCAGGCATGCTGGGGATGCGGTGGGCTCT
ATGGCTTCTGAGGCGGAAAGAACCAGCTGGGGCTCTAGGGGGTATCCCC
[124 nt withheld, positions 2780-2903]
C
[91 nt withheld, positions 2905-2995]
AGGGTGATGGTTCACGTACCTAGAAGTTCCTATTCCGAAGTTCCTATTCTCTAGAAAGTATAGGAACTTC
CTTGGCCAAAAAGCCTGAACTCACCGCGACGTCTGTCGAGAAGTTTCTGATCGAAAAGTTCGACAGCGTC
TCCGACCTGATGCAGCTCTCGGAGGGCGAAGAATCTCGTGCTTTCAGCTTCGATGTAGGAGGGCGTGGAT
ATGTCCTGCGGGTAAATAGCTGCGCCGATGGTTTCTACAAAGATCGTTATGTTTATCGGCACTTTGCATC
GGCCGCGCTCCCGATTCCGGAAGTGCTTGACATTGGGGAATTCAGCGAGAGCCTGACCTATTGCATCTCC
CGCCGTGCACAGGGTGTCACGTTGCAAGACCTGCCTGAAACCGAACTGCCCGCTGTTCTGCAGCCGGTCG
CGGAGGCCATGGATGCGATCGCTGCGGCCGATCTTAGCCAGACGAGCGGGTTCGGCCCATTCGGACCGCA
AGGAATCGGTCAATACACTACATGGCGTGATTTCATATGCGCGATTGCTGATCCCCATGTGTATCACTGG
CAAACTGTGATGGACGACACCGTCAGTGCGTCCGTCGCGCAGGCTCTCGATGAGCTGATGCTTTGGGCCG
AGGACTGCCCCGAAGTCCGGCACCTCGTGCACGCGGATTTCGGCTCCAACAATGTCCTGACGGACAATGG
CCGCATAACAGCGGTCATTGACTGGAGCGAGGCGATGTTCGGGGATTCCCAATACGAGGTCGCCAACATC
TTCTTCTGGAGGCCGTGGTTGGCTTGTATGGAGCAGCAGACGCGCTACTTCGAGCGGAGGCATCCGGAGC
TTGCAGGATCGCCGCGGCTCCGGGCGTATATGCTCCGCATTGGTCTTGACCAACTCTATCAGAGCTTGGT
TGACGGCAATTTCGATGATGCAGCTTGGGCGCAGGGTCGATGCGACGCAATCGTCCGATCCGGAGCCGGG
ACTGTCGGGCGTACACAAATCGCCCGCAGAAGCGCGGCCGTCTGGACCGATGGCTGTGTAGAAGTACTCG
CCGATAGTGGAAACCGACGCCCCAGCACTCGTCCGAGGGCAAAGGAATAGCACGTACTACGAGATTTCGA
TTCCACCGCCGCCTTCTATGAAAGGTTGGGCTTCGGAATCGTTTTCCGGGACGCCGGCTGGATGATCCTC
CAGCGCGGGGATCTCATGCTGGAGTTCTTCGCCCACCCCAACTTGTTTATTGCAGCTTATAATGGTTACA
AATAAAGCAATAGCATCACAAATTTCACAAATAAAGCATTTTTTTCACTGCATTCTAGTTGTGGTTTGTC
CAAACTCATCAATGTATCTTATCATGTCTGTATACCGTCGACCTCTAGCTAGAGCTTGGCGTAATCATGG
TCATAGCTGTTTCCTGTGTGAAATTGTTATCCGCTCACAATTCCACACAACATACGAGCCGGAAGCATAA
AGTGTAAAGCCTGGGGTGCCTAATGAGTGAGCTAACTCACATTAATTGCGTTGCGCTCACTGCCCGCTTT
CCAGTCGGGAAACCTGTCGTGCCAGCTGCATTAATGAATCGGCCAACGCGCGGGGAGAGGCGGTTTGCGT
ATTGGGCGCTCTTCCGCTTCCTCGCTCACTGACTCGCTGCGCTCGGTCGTTCGGCTGCGGCGAGCGGTAT
CAGCTCACTCAAAGGCGGTAATACGGTTATCCACAGAATCAGGGGATAACGCAGGAAAGAACATGTGAGC
AAAAGGCCAGCAAAAGGCCAGGAACCGTAAAAAGGCCGCGTTGCTGGCGTTTTTCCATAGGCTCCGCCCC
CCTGACGAGCATCACAAAAATCGACGCTCAAGTCAGAGGTGGCGAAACCCGACAGGACTATAAAGATACC
AGGCGTTTCCCCCTGGAAGCTCCCTCGTGCGCTCTCCTGTTCCGACCCTGCCGCTTACCGGATACCTGTC
CGCCTTTCTCCCTTCGGGAAGCGTGGCGCTTTCTCATAGCTCACGCTGTAGGTATCTCAGTTCGGTGTAG
GTCGTTCGCTCCAAGCTGGGCTGTGTGCACGAACCCCCCGTTCAGCCCGACCGCTGCGCCTTATCCGGTA
ACTATCGTCTTGAGTCCAACCCGGTAAGACACGACTTATCGCCACTGGCAGCAGCCACTGGTAACAGGAT
TAGCAGAGCGAGGTATGTAGGCGGTGCTACAGAGTTCTTGAAGTGGTGGCCTAACTACGGCTACACTAGA
AGAACAGTATTTGGTATCTGCGCTCTGCTGAAGCCAGTTACCTTCGGAAAAAGAGTTGGTAGCTCTTGAT
CCGGCAAACAAACCACCGCTGGTAGCGGTGGTTTTTTTGTTTGCAAGCAGCAGATTACGCGCAGAAAAAA
AGGATCTCAAGAAGATCCTTTGATCTTTTCTACGGGGTCTGACGCTCAGTGGAACGAAAACTCACGTTAA
GGGATTTTGGTCATGAGATTATCAAAAAGGATCTTCACCTAGATCCTTTTAAATTAAAAATGAAGTTTTA
AATCAATCTAAAGTATATATGAGTAAACTTGGTCTGACAGTTACCAATGCTTAATCAGTGAGGCACCTAT
CTCAGCGATCTGTCTATTTCGTTCATCCATAGTTGCCTGACTCCCCGTCGTGTAGATAACTACGATACGG
GAGGGCTTACCATCTGGCCCCAGTGCTGCAATGATACCGCGAGACCCACGCTCACCGGCTCCAGATTTAT
CAGCAATAAACCAGCCAGCCGGAAGGGCCGAGCGCAGAAGTGGTCCTGCAACTTTATCCGCCTCCATCCA
GTCTATTAATTGTTGCCGGGAAGCTAGAGTAAGTAGTTCGCCAGTTAATAGTTTGCGCAACGTTGTTGCC
ATTGCTACAGGCATCGTGGTGTCACGCTCGTCGTTTGGTATGGCTTCATTCAGCTCCGGTTCCCAACGAT
CAAGGCGAGTTACATGATCCCCCATGTTGTGCAAAAAAGCGGTTAGCTCCTTCGGTCCTCCGATCGTTGT
CAGAAGTAAGTTGGCCGCAGTGTTATCACTCATGGTTATGGCAGCACTGCATAATTCTCTTACTGTCATG
CCATCCGTAAGATGCTTTTCTGTGACTGGTGAGTACTCAACCAAGTCATTCTGAGAATAGTGTATGCGGC
GACCGAGTTGCTCTTGCCCGGCGTCAATACGGGATAATACCGCGCCACATAGCAGAACTTTAAAAGTGCT
CATCATTGGAAAACGTTCTTCGGGGCGAAAACTCTCAAGGATCTTACCGCTGTTGAGATCCAGTTCGATG
TAACCCACTCGTGCACCCAACTGATCTTCAGCATCTTTTACTTTCACCAGCGTTTCTGGGTGAGCAAAAA
CAGGAAGGCAAAATGCCGCAAAAAAGGGAATAAGGGCGACACGGAAATGTTGAATACTCATACTCTTCCT
TTTTCAATATTATTGAAGCATTTATCAGGGTTATTGTCTCATGAGCGGATACATATTTGAATGTATTTAG
AAAAATAAACAAATAGGGGTTCCGCGCACATTTCCCCGAAAAGTGCCACCTGACGTCGACGGATCGGGAG
ATCTCCCGATCCCCTATGGTGCACTCTCAGTACAATCTGCTCTGATGCCGCATAGTTAAGCCAGTATCTG
CTCCCTGCTTGTGTGTTGGAGGTCGCTGAGTAGTGCGCGAGCAAAATTTAAGCTACAACAAGGCAAGGCT
TGACCGACAATTGCATGAAGAATCTGCTTAGGGTTAGGCGTTTTGCGCTGCTTCGCGATGTACGGGCCAG
ATATACGCGTTGACATTGATTATTGACTAGGCTTTTGCAAAAAGCTTTGCAAAGATGGATAAAGTTTTAA
ACAGAGAGGAATCTTTGCAGCTAATGGACCTTCTAGGTCTTGAAAGGAGTGGGAATT
Features (pLannotate 1.2.2; 24 found; start..end, strand, type, name):
      1..1179    +  promoter       EF-1α promoter: strong constitutive promoter for human elongation factor EF-1α
   1196..1214    +  promoter       T7 promoter: promoter for bacteriophage T7 RNA polymerase
   1293..1317    +  protein_bind   attB1: mutant version of attB; recombination site for the Gateway® BP reaction BP Clonase™
   1324..1857    +  CDS            Cnbp: CNBP_MOUSE - Also known as Cnbp1, Znf9. Experimental evidence at protein level: Swiss-Prot protein existence level 1. Single-stranded DNA-binding protein, with specificity to the sterol regulatory element (SRE). Involved in sterol-mediated repression. From Mus musculus (Mouse).
   1859..1883    -  protein_bind   attB2: mutant version of attB; recombination site for the Gateway® BP reaction BP Clonase™
   2008..2049    +  CDS            V5 tag: epitope tag from simian virus 5
   2062..2448    +  CDS            MS2: bacteriophage MS2 coat protein binds to a specific stem-loop structure in the viral RNA (Peabody, 1993)
   2510..2734    +  polyA_signal   bGH poly(A) signal: bovine growth hormone polyadenylation signal
   2738..2759    +  promoter       SV40 promoter (fragment): SV40 enhancer and early promoter
   2780..3013    +  rep_origin     f1 ori (fragment) (sequence partly withheld): f1 bacteriophage origin of replication; arrow indicates direction of (+) strand synthesis
   3018..3065    +  protein_bind   FRT: FLP-mediated recombination occurs in the 8-bp core sequence TCTAGAAA (Turan and Bode, 2011). FLP recombinase from the Saccharomyces cerevisiae 2μ plasmid
   3073..4095    +  CDS            HygR: aminoglycoside phosphotransferase from E. coli; aph(4)-Ia; confers resistance to hygromycin
   4105..4230    +  CDS            ble (fragment): BLE_KLEPN - Experimental evidence at protein level: Swiss-Prot protein existence level 1. Binding protein with a strong affinity to the bleomycin family of antibiotics. Binds to CL990; an antimitotic-antibiotic compound. From Klebsiella pneumoniae.
   4225..4346    +  polyA_signal   SV40 poly(A) signal: SV40 polyadenylation signal
   4419..4435    -  protein_bind   lac operator: The lac repressor binds to the lac operator to inhibit transcription in E. coli. This inhibition can be relieved by adding lactose or isopropyl-β-D-thiogalactopyranoside (IPTG). lac repressor encoded by lacI
   4443..4473    -  promoter       lac promoter: promoter for the E. coli lac operon
   4488..4509    -  protein_bind   CAP binding site: CAP binding activates transcription in the presence of cAMP. E. coli catabolite activator protein
   4522..4614    -  CDS            lacI (fragment): lac repressor; lacI; The lac repressor binds to the lac operator to inhibit transcription in E. coli. This inhibition can be relieved by adding lactose or isopropyl-β-D-thiogalactopyranoside (IPTG).
   4797..5385    -  rep_origin     ori: high-copy-number ColE1/pMB1/pBR322/pUC origin of replication
   5556..6416    -  CDS            AmpR: β-lactamase; bla; confers resistance to ampicillin, carbenicillin, and related antibiotics
   6417..6521    -  promoter       AmpR promoter: bla
   6580..6632    -  misc_feature   bom (fragment): basis of mobility region from pBR322
   6787..6805    +  enhancer       CMV enhancer (fragment): human cytomegalovirus immediate early enhancer
   6830..6896    +  CDS            small t antigen (fragment): SV40 (simian virus 40) small t antigen
