[The description below was written by a language model from this plasmid's Addgene catalogue record and pLannotate feature annotations shown in this document.]
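Description:
ZNF9 is a mammalian expression plasmid built on the E2.pEF5-DEST-FL-V5-MCP Gateway destination backbone, carrying the 534 bp open reading frame of human ZNF9 (now CNBP, cellular nucleic acid-binding protein) with no recorded mutations. The coding sequence sits between attB1 and attB2 sites left by the Gateway recombination and is driven by the strong constitutive EF-1α promoter, with a T7 promoter just upstream of the insert. The automated annotation labels the insert by its closest match, mouse Cnbp, but the catalogue entry records the species as human. Downstream and in frame on the backbone are a V5 epitope tag and the bacteriophage MS2 coat protein (MCP), so the ORF is expressed as a C-terminal V5-MCP fusion, terminated by the bGH polyadenylation signal.

The MCP moiety binds MS2 stem-loop RNA structures, so the fusion can be artificially recruited to a reporter transcript bearing such hairpins. This fits the stated purpose of the plasmid as a member of an RNA-binding protein tethering screen, in which the effect of each tethered protein on mRNA stability or translation is read out from the reporter. The V5 tag allows detection of the fusion.

The backbone also contains an FRT site directly upstream of a hygromycin resistance coding sequence followed by an SV40 poly(A) signal. This arrangement is typical of Flp-mediated integration at a genomic FRT landing site with hygromycin selection, although the record does not state that it was used this way. In E. coli the plasmid is propagated through a high-copy ColE1/pUC-type origin with ampicillin selection. Several remaining annotations (f1 ori, SV40 promoter, ble, lacI, CMV enhancer, small t antigen) are only fragments.
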