Addgene plasmid #156152: ZNF9
Purpose: For use in RBP tethering screen
Depositing lab: Eugene Yeo. Depositing organization: University of California, San Diego (UCSD). Publication: Large-scale tethered function assays identify factors that regulate mRNA stability and translation. Luo EC, Nathanson JL, Tan FE, Schwartz JL, Schmok JC, Shankar A, Markmiller S, Yee BA, Sathe S, Pratt GA, Scaletta DB, Ha Y, Hill DE, Aigner S, Yeo GW. Nat Struct Mol Biol. 2020 Oct;27(10):989-1000. doi: 10.1038/s41594-020-0477-6. Epub 2020 Aug 17. PubMed 32807991.
Backbone
  Vector backbone: E2.pEF5-DEST-FL-V5-MCP
  Backbone size w/o insert (bp): 7357
  Vector type: Mammalian Expression
Growth in bacteria
  Bacterial resistance: Ampicillin, 100 μg/mL
  Growth temperature: 37°C
  Growth strain: DH5alpha
  Copy number: High Copy
Gene/Insert
  Gene/Insert name: ZNF9 (alt name: Accession: NP_001120665.1)
  Species: H. sapiens (human)
  Insert size (bp): 534
  Mutation: none
  Entrez Gene: CNBP (a.k.a. CNBP1, DM2, PROMM, RNF163, ZCCHC22, ZNF9)
  Promoter: EF-1a
  Tag / fusion protein: V5-MCP (C terminal on backbone)
  Cloning method: Gateway Cloning
  Sequencing primers: 5′ TAATACGACTCACTATAGGG; 3′ gctcgagtctagagggc
Resource information
  A portion of this plasmid was derived from a plasmid made by: DNASU Plasmid Repository Center for Personalized Diagnostics Biodesign Institute
Terms and licenses: Academic/Nonprofit Terms; Industry Terms: Not Available to Industry
How to cite: ZNF9 was a gift from Eugene Yeo (Addgene plasmid # 156152 ; http://n2t.net/addgene:156152 ; RRID:Addgene_156152)
